>Addgene plasmid #15708 | pGL2 p15 4xSBR2 Mut 3' box | addgene partial sequence | sequence record 22206 | LucNRev 5'-CCTTATGCAGTTGCTCTCC-3'
GCCGGGGCCTTTCTTTATGTTTTTGGCGTCTTCCATTTTACCAACAGTACCGGAATGCCAAGCTGATCCA
TTATATACCCTCTAGAGTCGACCTGCAGGCATGCAAGCTTCAGCTGCTCGAGCTAGCACGCGTAAGAGCT
CGGTACCTAACTTGTATGACAGGTGCAGAGCTGTCGCTTTCAGACATCTTAATGGGGACGGAGTTAAGTA
CCTAACTTGTATGACAGGTGCAGAGCTGTCGCTTTCAGACATCTTAATGGGGACGGAGTTAAGTACCTCC
CGGGTTATGTTAGCTCAGTTACAGTACCATAAGATACATTGATGAGTTTGGACAAACCACAACTAGAATG
CAGTGAAAAAAATGCTTTATTTGTGAAATTTGTGATGCTATTGCTTTATTTGTAACCATTATAAGCTGCA
ATAAACAAGTTAACAACAACAATTGCATTCATTTTATGTTTCAGGTTCAGGGGGAGTGTGTGGGAGGTTT
TTTAAAGCAAGTAAAACCTCCACGTACCTTAATATTACTTACTTATCATGGTAGCTTGGGCTGGCGTAAT
AGCGAAGAGGCCCGCACCGATCGCCCTTCCCAACAGTTGCGCAGCCTGAATGGCGAATGGCAAATTGTAA
GCGTTAATATTTTGTTAAAATTCGCGTTAAATTTTTGTTATATCAGCTCATTTTTTAAC
