[The description below was written by a language model from this plasmid's Addgene catalogue record.]
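Description:
pGL2 p15 4xSBR2 Mut 3' box is a mammalian luciferase reporter plasmid built on the pGL2-E1bTATA backbone (about 5.6 kb without insert). As the backbone name indicates, this is a pGL2-type firefly luciferase vector in which a minimal adenoviral E1b TATA element sits upstream of the reporter, giving low basal transcription that depends on whatever enhancer sequences are placed in front of it. The plasmid is maintained in E. coli as a high-copy construct under ampicillin selection. No feature table accompanies the record, so the origin of replication and other backbone elements are not itemised.

The insert, cloned into a KpnI site that is retained on both sides, is derived from the human CDKN2B (p15INK4b) promoter. The name points to four copies of SBR2, which the depositor describes as one of the Smad Binding Regions of that promoter. In this version the 3' box within SBR2 is mutated. According to the record, that box carries the C/EBP beta binding element, so the mutation is expected to remove the C/EBP beta contribution while leaving the rest of the region intact. The exact base changes and the orientation of the insert, which matters with a single-enzyme cloning strategy, are not stated.

The associated work concerns C/EBP beta in the TGF-beta cytostatic response and its loss in metastatic breast cancer cells. In that context, this construct fits use in transient transfection assays as a mutant comparator to a wild-type multimerised SBR2 reporter, testing whether TGF-beta/Smad-driven activation of p15INK4b regulatory sequences requires the C/EBP beta site.
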