Addgene plasmid #15708: pGL2 p15 4xSBR2 Mut 3' box
Depositing lab: Joan Massague. Publication: C/EBPbeta at the core of the TGFbeta cytostatic response and its evasion in metastatic breast cancer cells. Gomis RR, Alarcon C, Nadal C, Van Poznak C, Massague J. Cancer Cell. 2006 Sep . 10(3):203-14. 10.1016/j.ccr.2006.07.019 PubMed 16959612.
Backbone
  Vector backbone: pGL2-E1bTATA
  Backbone size w/o insert (bp): 5600
  Vector type: Mammalian Expression, Luciferase
Growth in bacteria
  Bacterial resistance: Ampicillin, 100 μg/mL
  Growth temperature: 37°C
  Growth strain: DH5alpha
  Copy number: High Copy
Gene/Insert
  Gene/Insert name: p15 4xSBR2 (alt name: p15INK4b 4xSBR2)
  Species: H. sapiens (human)
  Mutation: Mutant 3' box. The 3' box contains the C/EBP beta binding element.
  Entrez Gene: CDKN2B (a.k.a. CDK4I, INK4B, MTS2, P15, TP15, p15INK4b)
  Cloning method: Restriction Enzyme; 5′ cloning site KpnI (not destroyed); 3′ cloning site KpnI (not destroyed)
  Sequencing primers: 5′ n/a; 3′ LucNRev
Terms and licenses: Academic/Nonprofit Terms; Industry Terms: Not Available to Industry
Depositor comments: SBR2 is one of the Smad Binding Regions on the p15INK4b promoter
How to cite: pGL2 p15 4xSBR2 Mut 3' box was a gift from Joan Massague (Addgene plasmid # 15708 ; http://n2t.net/addgene:15708 ; RRID:Addgene_15708)
